>Addgene plasmid #152645 | pGBW-m4134182 | addgene full sequence | sequence record 307262 | Addgene NGS Result
CGCTCATTTGCTCGTCGGGCATCGAATCTCGTCAGCTATCGTCAGCTTACCTTTTTGGCAGCGATCGCGG
CTCCCGACATCTTGGACCATTAGCTCCACAGGTATCTTCTTCCCTCTAGTGGTCATAACAGCAGCTTCAG
CTACCTCTCAATTCAAAAAACCCCTCAAGACCCGTTTAGAGGCCCCAAGGGGTTATGCTATCAATCGTTG
CGTTACACACACAAAAAACCAACACACATCCATCTTCGATGGATAGCGATTTTATTATCTAACTGCTGAT
CGAGTGTAGCCAGATCTAGTAATCAATTACGGGGTCATTAGTTCATAGCCCATATATGGAGTTCCGCGTT
ACATAACTTACGGTAAATGGCCCGCCTGGCTGACCGCCCAACGACCCCCGCCCATTGACGTCAATAATGA
CGTATGTTCCCATAGTAACGCCAATAGGGACTTTCCATTGACGTCAATGGGTGGAGTATTTACGGTAAAC
TGCCCACTTGGCAGTACATCAAGTGTATCATATGCCAAGTACGCCCCCTATTGACGTCAATGACGGTAAA
TGGCCCGCCTGGCATTATGCCCAGTACATGACCTTATGGGACTTTCCTACTTGGCAGTACATCTACGTAT
TAGTCATCGCTATTACCATGCTGATGCGGTTTTGGCAGTACATCAATGGGCGTGGATAGCGGTTTGACTC
ACGGGGATTTCCAAGTCTCCACCCCATTGACGTCAATGGGAGTTTGTTTTGGCACCAAAATCAACGGGAC
TTTCCAAAATGTCGTAACAACTCCGCCCCATTGACGCAAATGGGCGGTAGGCGTGTACGGTGGGAGGTCT
ATATAAGCAGAGCTGGTTTAGTGAACCGTCAGATCAGATCTTTGTCGATCCTACCATCCACTCGACACAC
CCGCCAGCGGCCGCCACCATGTTCGTCTTTCTTGTGTTACTCCCCCTGGTTTCGTCCCAGTGCGTGAACT
TGACTACGCGAACCCAACTGCCGCCAGCATATACAAATAGTTTCACCCGTGGAGTATACTACCCTGATAA
AGTGTTTAGATCAAGCGTACTACACTCTACTCAGGACCTGTTTCTCCCCTTCTTCTCCAATGTCACATGG
TTTCATGCGATCCACGTTAGCGGCACCAACGGGACAAAGCGCTTTGACAACCCTGTGCTGCCATTCAATG
ATGGTGTGTATTTTGCTTCTACCGAGAAGAGCAACATAATTCGGGGCTGGATCTTCGGAACTACCCTCGA
CAGTAAAACTCAGTCATTGCTGATTGTGAATAACGCCACAAATGTCGTTATCAAGGTCTGTGAATTTCAA
TTCTGCAACGATCCATTCCTTGGGGTGTATTACCATAAAAATAATAAGTCCTGGATGGAGAGCGAATTTA
GGGTATACTCGTCTGCCAACAATTGTACTTTCGAGTATGTGTCTCAGCCCTTCTTAATGGATCTGGAAGG
TAAACAGGGCAACTTTAAGAACCTCCGCGAGTTTGTATTCAAAAATATAGACGGATACTTTAAGATTTAT
TCCAAGCACACACCAATCAATTTGGTGCGGGATCTCCCGCAAGGGTTCAGCGCTCTGGAACCTCTAGTGG
ACCTCCCCATCGGCATTAACATCACAAGATTCCAGACGCTGTTAGCCCTGCATAGATCATACCTTACTCC
CGGTGACAGTAGTTCTGGGTGGACCGCAGGCGCGGCTGCATATTACGTGGGATATTTGCAGCCTCGGACG
TTTCTGCTGAAATACAACGAGAACGGCACCATTACAGATGCCGTGGATTGCGCCCTTGACCCCCTAAGCG
AAACTAAGTGTACGCTTAAAAGCTTCACCGTCGAGAAGGGAATTTACCAGACTTCCAACTTTAGGGTCCA
GCCGACAGAATCAATAGTTAGGTTCCCAAATATCACCAATTTGTGCCCTTTTGGGGAAGTCTTCAATGCT
ACACGATTTGCTTCGGTTTATGCCTGGAACAGGAAGCGTATCTCAAATTGCGTCGCGGACTACAGCGTGC
TCTATAATAGTGCAAGTTTCTCGACCTTTAAATGTTATGGCGTGTCCCCGACCAAACTAAATGACCTCTG
TTTTACAAACGTTTACGCCGATTCTTTTGTGATTCGCGGTGATGAGGTACGCCAAATCGCACCGGGCCAG
ACTGGCAAGATTGCCGATTACAACTACAAGTTGCCTGACGACTTCACCGGATGTGTTATAGCCTGGAATA
GCAATAATCTGGATTCTAAGGTCGGAGGTAACTATAACTACCTGTATAGACTGTTCCGTAAGTCAAACCT
GAAACCCTTTGAGCGGGACATCTCCACAGAGATTTACCAAGCAGGGTCTACCCCCTGCAATGGGGTTGAA
GGATTCAATTGCTACTTTCCATTACAGAGCTACGGGTTCCAGCCTACGAACGGGGTTGGTTACCAGCCTT
ATAGGGTAGTGGTGCTGTCGTTCGAACTGTTGCACGCTCCAGCTACAGTGTGCGGGCCTAAAAAATCAAC
TAACCTGGTTAAAAATAAGTGTGTTAATTTTAACTTCAATGGCTTAACCGGAACTGGAGTGCTCACGGAG
TCAAACAAGAAATTTCTACCGTTTCAGCAATTCGGGAGGGATATCGCAGACACTACGGACGCGGTCAGAG
ATCCACAGACCCTTGAGATCCTTGACATAACACCCTGCTCTTTCGGAGGTGTCTCCGTAATTACACCAGG
CACTAATACCTCTAATCAGGTGGCCGTGCTTTATCAGGATGTTAACTGTACAGAGGTCCCGGTGGCTATC
CATGCCGACCAATTGACACCTACGTGGCGCGTCTATTCTACCGGCTCCAACGTCTTCCAGACCCGGGCTG
GATGCTTGATAGGCGCAGAACACGTAAACAACTCTTACGAATGTGATATTCCCATTGGAGCCGGGATCTG
CGCAAGCTACCAGACCCAAACAAACAGTCCCAGACGGGCTCGTAGCGTGGCCTCTCAGAGCATAATAGCC
TATACCATGTCCCTTGGCGCGGAGAATAGTGTGGCATACTCAAATAATAGCATCGCTATCCCCACTAACT
TTACTATTTCCGTGACGACTGAGATTCTGCCAGTGTCTATGACTAAGACATCCGTGGATTGCACAATGTA
TATTTGTGGGGATTCCACAGAGTGTAGCAACTTGTTGCTGCAATATGGATCATTCTGTACGCAGCTGAAT
CGCGCCCTCACCGGCATCGCTGTGGAACAGGACAAGAACACTCAAGAGGTCTTTGCTCAGGTGAAGCAAA
TCTACAAGACCCCACCTATAAAAGACTTCGGGGGTTTTAACTTCTCGCAGATTCTCCCCGACCCCAGCAA
GCCTTCAAAAAGGAGCTTTATTGAGGACCTGTTGTTCAACAAGGTTACTTTAGCCGATGCCGGTTTTATC
AAACAGTACGGCGACTGTCTTGGCGATATAGCAGCCCGGGATCTGATTTGCGCACAAAAATTCAATGGCC
TTACCGTACTGCCACCCCTTCTCACCGACGAAATGATCGCGCAGTACACCTCCGCACTGCTGGCTGGGAC
CATCACTTCGGGATGGACCTTTGGGGCTGGTGCTGCTTTGCAAATTCCCTTCGCCATGCAGATGGCCTAT
CGATTCAATGGCATAGGGGTAACACAGAACGTATTGTATGAAAATCAAAAGCTAATCGCTAACCAGTTTA
ATTCAGCCATTGGTAAGATCCAGGATTCACTCTCCAGTACAGCCTCTGCCCTGGGAAAGCTCCAGGACGT
GGTCAACCAGAACGCGCAGGCATTGAATACACTCGTCAAACAGCTGAGTAGCAATTTCGGCGCAATCAGT
AGTGTCTTAAACGATATACTGAGTAGGCTTGATAAAGTAGAGGCCGAGGTCCAGATTGACAGACTAATCA
CGGGGCGTCTTCAGAGTTTACAGACCTATGTGACCCAACAGCTGATCCGAGCAGCGGAAATTCGAGCAAG
CGCGAACCTGGCCGCTACTAAAATGAGTGAGTGCGTGCTGGGCCAAAGTAAACGAGTCGACTTTTGCGGC
AAAGGGTATCATCTCATGTCTTTCCCTCAGTCCGCCCCTCACGGTGTTGTTTTCCTCCACGTGACATACG
TTCCCGCGCAGGAAAAGAATTTTACTACGGCACCCGCTATTTGCCATGACGGAAAGGCTCATTTTCCACG
GGAGGGAGTGTTCGTTTCAAACGGGACACACTGGTTTGTAACTCAGCGGAACTTTTATGAGCCTCAAATC
ATCACGACAGACAATACCTTCGTGAGTGGCAACTGCGATGTAGTCATAGGCATTGTGAATAACACTGTTT
ATGATCCACTTCAGCCGGAACTCGACAGCTTCAAAGAGGAATTGGATAAGTACTTTAAAAATCATACCAG
TCCAGACGTAGATCTCGGCGATATATCGGGCATTAACGCCAGTGTGGTCAATATACAAAAGGAGATTGAC
AGACTGAATGAAGTAGCTAAGAACCTCAACGAATCTCTGATTGACCTGCAAGAGCTAGGGAAGTACGAGC
AGTATATCAAATGGCCATGGTACATATGGCTGGGTTTTATCGCGGGTCTTATTGCCATAGTCATGGTGAC
GATTATGTTGTGCTGTATGACCTCCTGCTGTTCTTGTTTGAAAGGCTGCTGCTCCTGTGGTAGCTGTTGC
AAATTCGATGAAGATGACTCTGAACCCGTGTTGAAAGGCGTTAAGCTACACTACACAGAAAACCTTTACT
TTCAGTCGTACCCCTATGACGTACCAGATTATGCGTAAGGATCCGCAGGCCTCTGCTAGCTTGACTGACT
GAGATACAGCGTACCTTCAGCTCACAGACATGATAAGATACATTGATGAGTTTGGACAAACCACAACTAG
AATGCAGTGAAAAAAATGCTTTATTTGTGAAATTTGTGATGCTATTGCTTTATTTGTAACCATTATAAGC
TGCAATAAACAAGTTAACAACAACAATTGCATTCATTTTATGTTTCAGGTTCAGGGGGAGGTGTGGGAGG
TTTTTTAAAGCAAGTAAAACCTCTACAAATGTGGTATTGGCCCATCTCTATCGGTATCGTAGCATAACCC
CTTGGGGCCTCTAAACGGGTCTTGAGGGGTTTTTTGTGCCCCTCGGGCCGGATTGCTATCTACCGGCATT
GGCGCAGAAAAAAATGCCTGATGCGACGCTGCGCGTCTTATACTCCCACATATGCCAGATTCAGCAACGG
ATACGGCTTCCCCAACTTGCCCACTTCCATACGTGTCCTCCTTACCAGAAATTTATCCTTAAGGTCGTCA
GCTATCCTGCAGGCGATCTCTCGATTTCGATCAAGACATTCCTTTAATGGTCTTTTCTGGACACCACTAG
GGGTCAGAAGTAGTTCATCAAACTTTCTTCCCTCCCTAATCTCATTGGTTACCTTGGGCTATCGAAACTT
AATTAACCAGTCAAGTCAGCTACTTGGCGAGATCGACTTGTCTGGGTTTCGACTACGCTCAGAATTGCGT
CAGTCAAGTTCGATCTGGTCCTTGCTATTGCACCCGTTCTCCGATTACGAGTTTCATTTAAATCATGTGA
GCAAAAGGCCAGCAAAAGGCCAGGAACCGTAAAAAGGCCGCGTTGCTGGCGTTTTTCCATAGGCTCCGCC
CCCCTGACGAGCATCACAAAAATCGACGCTCAAGTCAGAGGTGGCGAAACCCGACAGGACTATAAAGATA
CCAGGCGTTTCCCCCTGGAAGCTCCCTCGTGCGCTCTCCTGTTCCGACCCTGCCGCTTACCGGATACCTG
TCCGCCTTTCTCCCTTCGGGAAGCGTGGCGCTTTCTCATAGCTCACGCTGTAGGTATCTCAGTTCGGTGT
AGGTCGTTCGCTCCAAGCTGGGCTGTGTGCACGAACCCCCCGTTCAGCCCGACCGCTGCGCCTTATCCGG
TAACTATCGTCTTGAGTCCAACCCGGTAAGACACGACTTATCGCCACTGGCAGCAGCCACTGGTAACAGG
ATTAGCAGAGCGAGGTATGTAGGCGGTGCTACAGAGTTCTTGAAGTGGTGGCCTAACTACGGCTACACTA
GAAGAACAGTATTTGGTATCTGCGCTCTGCTGAAGCCAGTTACCTTCGGAAAAAGAGTTGGTAGCTCTTG
ATCCGGCAAACAAACCACCGCTGGTAGCGGTGGTTTTTTTGTTTGCAAGCAGCAGATTACGCGCAGAAAA
AAAGGATCTCAAGAAGATCCTTTGATCTTTTCTACGGGGTCTGACGCTCAGTGGAACGAAAACTCACGTT
AAGGGATTTTGGTCATGAGATTATCAAAAAGGATCTTCACCTAGATCCTTTTAAATTAAAAATGAAGTTT
TAAATCAATCTAAAGTATATATGAGTAAACTTGGTCTGACAGTTACCAATGCTTAATCAGTGAGGCACCT
ATCTCAGCGATCTGTCTATTTCGTTCATCCATAGTTGCATTTAAATTTCCGAACTCTCCAAGGCCCTCGT
CGGAAAATCTTCAAACCTTTCGTCCGATCCATCTTGCAGGCTACCTCTCGAACGAACTATCGCAAGTCTC
TTGGCCGGCCTTGCGCCTTGGCTATTGCTTGGCAGCGCCTATCGCCAGGTATTACTCCAATCCCGAATAT
CCGAGATCGGGATCACCCGAGAGAAGTTCAACCTACATCCTCAATCCCGATCTATCCGAGATCCGAGGAA
TATCGAAATCGGGGCGCGCCTGGCCTCCGCGCCGGGTTTTGGCGCCTCCCGCGGGCGCCCCCCTCGTCAC
GGCGAGCGCTGCCACGTCAGACGAAGGGCGCAGGAGCGTCCTGATCCTTCCGCCCGGACGCTCAGGACAG
CGGCCCGCTGCTCATAAGACTCGGCCTTAGAACCCCAGTATCAGCAGAAGGACATTTTAGGACGGGACTT
GGGTGACTCTAGGGCACTGGTTTTCTTTCCAGAGAGCGGAACAGGCGAGGAAAAGTAGTCCCTTCTCGGC
GATTCTGCGGAGGGATCTCCGTGGGGCGGTGAACGCCGATGATTATATAAGGACGCGCCGGGTGTGGCAC
AGCTAGTTCCGTCGCAGCCGGGATTTGGGTCGCGGTTCTTGTTTGTGGATCGCTGTGATCGTCACTTGGT
GAGTAGCGGGCTGCTGGGCTGGCCGGGGCTTTCGTGGCCGCCGGGCCGCTCGGTGGGACGGAAGCGTGTG
GAGAGACCGCCAAGGGCTGTAGTCTGGGTCCGCGAGCAAGGTTGCCCTGAACTGGGGGTTGGGGGGAGCG
CAGCAAAATGGCGGCTGTTCCCGAGTCTTGAATGGAAGACGCTTGTGAGGCGGGCTGTGAGGTCGTTGAA
ACAAGGTGGGGGGCATGGTGGGCGGCAAGAACCCAAGGTCTTGAGCCCTTCGCTAATGCGGGAAAGCTCT
TATTCGGGTGAGATGGGCTGGGCACCATCTGGGGACCCTGACGTGAAGTTTGTCACTGACTGGAGAACTC
GGTTTGTCGTCTGTTGCGGGGGCGGCAGTTATGGCGGTGCCGTTGGGCAGTGCACCCGTACCTTTGGGAG
CGCGCGCCCTCGTCGTGTCGTGACGTCACCCGTTCTGTTGGCTTATAATGCAGGGTGGGGCCACCTGCCG
GTAGGTGTGCGGTAGGCTTTTCTCCGTCGCAGGACGCAGGGTTCGGGCCTAGGGTAGGCTCTCCTGAATC
GACAGGCGCCGGACCTCTGGTGAGGGGAGGGATAAGTGAGGCGTCAGTTTCTTTGGTCGGTTTTATGTAC
CTATCTTCTTAAGTAGCTGAAGCTCCGGTTTTGAACTATGCGCTCGGGGTTGGCGAGTGTGTTTTGTGAA
GTTTTTTAGGCACCTTTTGAAATGTAATCATTTGGGTCAATATGTAATTTTCAGTGTTAGACTTGTAAAT
TGTCCGCTAAATTCTGGCCGTTTTTGGCTTTTTTGTTAGACAACATGGGTAAAAAGCCTGAACTCACCGC
GACGTCTGTCGAGAAGTTTCTGATCGAAAAGTTCGACAGCGTCTCCGACCTGATGCAGCTCTCGGAGGGC
GAAGAATCTCGTGCTTTCAGCTTCGATGTAGGAGGGCGTGGATATGTCCTGCGGGTAAATAGCTGCGCCG
ATGGTTTCTACAAAGATCGTTATGTTTATCGGCACTTTGCATCCGCCGCGCTCCCGATTCCGGAAGTGCT
TGACATTGGGGAGTTCAGCGAGAGCCTGACCTATTGCATCTCCCGCCGTGCACAGGGTGTCACGTTGCAA
GACCTGCCTGAAACCGAACTGCCCGCTGTTCTGCAGCCGGTCGCGGAGGCAATGGATGCCATCGCTGCCG
CCGATCTTAGCCAGACGAGCGGGTTCGGCCCATTCGGACCGCAAGGAATCGGTCAATACACTACATGGCG
TGATTTCATATGCGCGATTGCTGATCCCCATGTGTATCACTGGCAAACTGTGATGGACGACACCGTCAGT
GCGTCCGTCGCGCAGGCTCTCGATGAGCTGATGCTTTGGGCCGAGGACTGCCCCGAAGTCCGGCACCTCG
TGCACGCGGATTTCGGCTCCAACAATGTCCTGACGGACAATGGCCGCATAACAGCGGTCATTGACTGGAG
CGAGGCGATGTTCGGGGATTCCCAATACGAGGTCGCCAACATCTTCTTCTGGAGGCCGTGGTTGGCTTGT
ATGGAGCAGCAGACGCGCTACTTCGAGCGGAGGCATCCGGAGCTTGCAGGATCGCCCCGGCTCCGGGCGT
ATATGCTCCGCATTGGTCTTGACCAACTCTATCAGAGCTTGGTTGACGGCAATTTCGATGATGCAGCTTG
GGCGCAGGGTCGATGCGACGCAATCGTCCGATCCGGAGCCGGGACTGTCGGGCGTACACAAATCGCCCGC
AGAAGCGCCGCCGTCTGGACCGATGGCTGTGTAGAAGTACTCGCCGATAGTGGAAACCGACGCCCCAGCA
CTCGTCCGAGGGCAAAGGAATAAGCTAGTATGTAAGCCTAGTCTTAGATAATAAAATCGCTATCCATCGA
AGATGGATGTGTGTTGGTTTTTTGTGTGTGTAACGCTAGGCGCGCCTGGTGTACCGAGAACGATCCTCTC
AGTGCGAGTCTCGACGATCCATATCGTTGCTTGGCAGTCAGCCAGTCGGAATCCAGCTTGGGACCCAGGA
AGTCCAATCGTCAGATATTGTACTCAAGCCTGGTCACGGCAGCGTACCGATCTGTTTAAACCTAGATATT
GATAGTCTGATCGGTCAACGTATAATCGAGTCCTAGCTTTTGCAAACATCTATCAAGAGACAGGATCAGC
AGGAGGCTTTCGCATGAGTATTCAACATTTCCGTGTCGCCCTTATTCCCTTTTTTGCGGCATTTTGCCTT
CCTGTTTTTGCTCACCCAGAAACGCTGGTGAAAGTAAAAGATGCTGAAGATCAGTTGGGTGCGCGAGTGG
GTTACATCGAACTGGATCTCAACAGCGGTAAGATCCTTGAGAGTTTTCGCCCCGAAGAACGCTTTCCAAT
GATGAGCACTTTTAAAGTTCTGCTATGTGGCGCGGTATTATCCCGTATTGACGCCGGGCAAGAGCAACTC
GGTCGCCGCATACACTATTCTCAGAATGACTTGGTTGAGTATTCACCAGTCACAGAAAAGCATCTTACGG
ATGGCATGACAGTAAGAGAATTATGCAGTGCTGCCATAACCATGAGTGATAACACTGCGGCCAACTTACT
TCTGACAACGATTGGAGGACCGAAGGAGCTAACCGCTTTTTTGCACAACATGGGGGATCATGTAACTCGC
CTTGATCGTTGGGAACCGGAGCTGAATGAAGCCATACCAAACGACGAGCGTGACACCACGATGCCTGTAG
CAATGGCAACAACCTTGCGTAAACTATTAACTGGCGAACTACTTACTCTAGCTTCCCGGCAACAGTTGAT
AGACTGGATGGAGGCGGATAAAGTTGCAGGACCACTTCTGCGCTCGGCCCTTCCGGCTGGCTGGTTTATT
GCTGATAAATCTGGAGCCGGTGAGCGTGGGTCTCGCGGTATCATTGCAGCACTGGGGCCAGATGGTAAGC
CCTCCCGTATCGTAGTTATCTACACGACGGGGAGTCAGGCAACTATGGATGAACGAAATAGACAGATCGC
TGAGATAGGTGCCTCACTGATTAAGCATTGGTAACCGATTCTAGGTGCATTGGCGCAGAAAAAAATGCCT
GATGCGACGCTGCGCGTCTTATACTCCCACATATGCCAGATTCAGCAACGGATACGGCTTCCCCAACTTG
CCCACTTCCATACGTGTCCTCCTTACCAGAAATTTATCCTTAAGATCCCGAATCGTTTAAACTCGACTCT
GGCTCTATCGAATCTCCGTCGTTTCGAGCTTACGCGAACAGCCGTGG
Features (pLannotate 1.2.2; 19 found; start..end, strand, type, name):
     78..149     +  misc_feature   5' β-globin insulator: insulator upstream of the human β-globin locus (Farrell et al., 2002)
    154..200     -  terminator     T7 terminator: transcription terminator for bacteriophage T7 RNA polymerase
    218..266     -  polyA_signal   poly(A) signal: synthetic polyadenylation signal
    347..650     +  enhancer       CMV enhancer: human cytomegalovirus immediate early enhancer
    723..740     -  promoter       CMV promoter (fragment): human cytomegalovirus (CMV) immediate early promoter
    803..854     +  promoter       CMVd2 promoter: truncated human cytomegalovirus (CMV) immediate early promoter that yields moderately reduced expression relative to the full-length promoter
    929..4747    +  CDS            S: SPIKE_SARS2 - Experimental evidence at protein level: Swiss-Prot protein existence level 1. [Spike glycoprotein]: May down-regulate host tetherin (BST2) by lysosomal degradation, thereby counteracting its antiviral activity. From Severe acute respiratory syndrome coronavirus 2 (2019-nCoV) (SARS-CoV-2).
   4864..4985    -  polyA_signal   SV40 poly(A) signal: SV40 polyadenylation signal
   5008..5077    -  CDS            large T antigen (fragment): large T antigen from SV40 (simian virus 40)
   5100..5146    +  terminator     T7 terminator: transcription terminator for bacteriophage T7 RNA polymerase
   5176..5312    +  terminator     rrnG terminator: transcription terminator from the E. coli ribosomal RNA rrnG operon (Albrechtsen et al., 1991)
   5357..5428    +  misc_feature   3' β-globin insulator: insulator downstream of the human β-globin locus (Farrell et al., 2002)
   5654..6242    -  rep_origin     ori: high-copy-number ColE1/pMB1/pBR322/pUC origin of replication
   6414..6478    -  CDS            bla(M) (fragment): β-lactamase lacking the signal sequence; bla(M); allows cytosolic expression of β-lactamase
   6742..7951    +  promoter       UbC promoter: human ubiquitin C promoter
   7961..8982    +  CDS            HygR (fragment): hygromycin B phosphotransferase confers resistance to hygromycin
   9010..9058    +  polyA_signal   poly(A) signal: synthetic polyadenylation signal
   9324..10184   +  CDS            AmpR: β-lactamase; bla; confers resistance to ampicillin, carbenicillin, and related antibiotics
  10197..10333   +  terminator     rrnG terminator: transcription terminator from the E. coli ribosomal RNA rrnG operon (Albrechtsen et al., 1991)
