[The description below was written by a language model from this plasmid's Addgene catalogue record and pLannotate feature annotations shown in this document.]
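Description:
pGBW-m4134182 is a mammalian expression plasmid built on the pTwist_CMV_Hygro_6 backbone that carries the wild-type surface (spike, S) glycoprotein gene of SARS-CoV-2, corresponding to the NCBI reference protein for this virus. It is propagated in E. coli as a high-copy plasmid through a ColE1/pUC-type origin and selected with ampicillin via a full-length β-lactamase gene. A short additional β-lactamase fragment is also annotated near the origin. For selection in mammalian cells, the backbone carries a hygromycin B phosphotransferase cassette driven by the human ubiquitin C promoter and ended by a synthetic poly(A) signal, which allows enrichment or stable selection of transfected cells.

The spike open reading frame of about 3.8 kb lies downstream of the CMV immediate-early enhancer and promoter. The automated annotation picks up the enhancer plus core promoter segments, one matched to a truncated CMV variant, while the catalogue simply lists the promoter as CMV. Transcripts are terminated by an SV40 polyadenylation signal. The catalogue entry records a TEV-cleavable HA tag at the C terminus, supplied by the backbone, which would allow immunodetection or affinity capture and subsequent tag removal. This tag is not annotated separately in the feature table. The expression unit is bracketed by β-globin insulator elements and by bacterial and T7 transcription terminators, an arrangement that helps isolate it from transcriptional read-through and neighbouring regulatory influences. The stated purpose is expression of the SARS-CoV-2 spike protein in mammalian cells; no more specific application is given in the record.
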