Addgene plasmid #152645: pGBW-m4134182
Purpose: Mammalian expression plasmid for SARS-CoV-2 S (surface glycoprotein)
Depositing lab: Ginkgo Bioworks & Benjie Chen. Depositing organization: Ginkgo Bioworks.
Backbone
  Vector backbone: pTwist_CMV_Hygro_6
  Backbone size w/o insert (bp): 6525
  Vector type: Mammalian Expression
  Selectable markers: Hygromycin
Growth in bacteria
  Bacterial resistance: Ampicillin, 100 μg/mL
  Growth temperature: 37°C
  Growth strain: DH5alpha
  Copy number: High Copy
Gene/Insert
  Gene/Insert name: SARS-CoV-2 S (surface glycoprotein) (alt names: Spike protein; S protein)
  Species: Severe acute respiratory syndrome coronavirus 2
  Insert size (bp): 3815
  Mutation: wt
  Entrez Gene: S (a.k.a. GU280_gp02, spike glycoprotein)
  Promoter: CMV
  Tag / fusion protein: Cleavable TEV;HA (C terminal on backbone)
  Cloning method: Unknown
Resource information
  A portion of this plasmid was derived from a plasmid made by: GinkgoBioworks
Depositor comments: NCBI reference sequence: YP_009724390.1
How to cite: pGBW-m4134182 was a gift from Ginkgo Bioworks & Benjie Chen (Addgene plasmid # 152645 ; http://n2t.net/addgene:152645 ; RRID:Addgene_152645)
